>Addgene plasmid #204728 | iF58 PB-Zim3-dCas9-mScarlet-Puro | addgene full sequence | sequence record 403343 | Addgene NGS Result
GGCGCGCCGACATTGATTATTGACTAGTTATTAATAGTAATCAATTACGGGGTCATTAGTTCATAGCCCA
TATATGGAGTTCCGCGTTACATAACTTACGGTAAATGGCCCGCCTGGCTGACCGCCCAACGACCCCCGCC
CATTGACGTCAATAATGACGTATGTTCCCATAGTAACGCCAATAGGGACTTTCCATTGACGTCAATGGGT
GGAGTATTTACGGTAAACTGCCCACTTGGCAGTACATCAAGTGTATCATATGCCAAGTACGCCCCCTATT
GACGTCAATGACGGTAAATGGCCCGCCTGGCATTATGCCCAGTACATGACCTTATGGGACTTTCCTACTT
GGCAGTACATCTACGTATTAGTCATCGCTATTACCATGGTCGAGGTGAGCCCCACGTTCTGCTTCACTCT
CCCCATCTCCCCCCCCTCCCCACCCCCAATTTTGTATTTATTTATTTTTTAATTATTTTGTGCAGCGATG
GGGGCGGGGGGGGGGGGGGGCGCGCGCCAGGCGGGGCGGGGCGGGGCGAGGGGCGGGGCGGGGCGAGGCG
GAGAGGTGCGGCGGCAGCCAATCAGAGCGGCGCGCTCCGAAAGTTTCCTTTTATGGCGAGGCGGCGGCGG
CGGCGGCCCTATAAAAAGCGAAGCGCGCGGCGGGCGGGAGTCGCTGCGCGCTGCCTTCGCCCCGTGCCCC
GCTCCGCCGCCGCCTCGCGCCGCCCGCCCCGGCTCTGACTGACCGCGTTACTCCCACAGGTGAGCGGGCG
GGACGGCCCTTCTCCTCCGGGCTGTAATTAGCGCTTGGTTTAATGACGGCTTGTTTCTTTTCTGTGGCTG
CGTGAAAGCCTTGAGGGGCTCCGGGAGGGCCCTTTGTGCGGGGGGAGCGGCTCGGGGGGTGCGTGCGTGT
GTGTGTGCGTGGGGAGCGCCGCGTGCGGCTCCGCGCTGCCCGGCGGCTGTGAGCGCTGCGGGCGCGGCGC
GGGGCTTTGTGCGCTCCGCAGTGTGCGCGAGGGGAGCGCGGCCGGGGGCGGTGCCCCGCGGTGCGGGGGG
GGCTGCGAGGGGAACAAAGGCTGCGTGCGGGGTGTGTGCGTGGGGGGGTGAGCAGGGGGTGTGGGCGCGT
CGGTCGGGCTGCAACCCCCCCTGCACCCCCCTCCCCGAGTTGCTGAGCACGGCCCGGCTTCGGGTGCGGG
GCTCCGTACGGGGCGTGGCGCGGGGCTCGCCGTGCCGGGCGGGGGGTGGCGGCAGGTGGGGGTGCCGGGC
GGGGCGGGGCCGCCTCGGGCCGGGGAGGGCTCGGGGGAGGGGCGCGGCGGCCCCCGGAGCGCCGGCGGCT
GTCGAGGCGCGGCGAGCCGCAGCCATTGCCTTTTATGGTAATCGTGCGAGAGGGCGCAGGGACTTCCTTT
GTCCCAAATCTGTGCGGAGCCGAAATCTGGGAGGCGCCGCCGCACCCCCTCTAGCGGGCGCGGGGCGAAG
CGGTGCGGCGCCGGCAGGAAGGAAATGGGCGGGGAGGGCCTTCGTGCGTCGCCGCGCCGCCGTCCCCTTC
TCCCTCTCCAGCCTCGGGGCTGTCCGCGGGGGGACGGCTGCCTTCGGGGGGGACGGGGCAGGGCGGGGTT
CGGCTTCTGGCGTGTGACCGGCGGCTCTAGAGCCTCTGCTAACCATGTTCATGCCTTCTTCTTTTTCCTA
CAGCTCCTGGGCAACGTGCTGGTTATTGTGCTGTCTCATCATTTTGGCAAAGAAGGTACCTCGCGAGCCG
CCACCATGAACAACTCTCAGGGCAGAGTGACCTTCGAGGACGTGACCGTGAACTTCACCCAAGGCGAGTG
GCAGAGACTGAACCCCGAGCAGAGAAACCTGTACCGGGACGTGATGCTGGAAAACTACAGCAACCTGGTG
TCCGTCGGCCAGGGCGAGACAACAAAGCCTGACGTGATCCTGCGGCTGGAACAGGGCAAAGAGCCTTGGC
TGGAAGAGGAAGAGGTGCTCGGATCTGGCAGAGCCGAGAAGAATGGCGACATCGGCGGACAGATCTGGAA
GCCCAAGGACGTGAAAGAGTCTCTGAGTGGCGGCTCAAGTGGCGGGTCTAGTGGGAGTGAAACGCCAGGG
ACTTCAGAATCAGCAACCCCGGAATCATCCGGCGGATCATCCGGTGGGTCTGTATACATGGACAAGAAGT
ACTCTATCGGCCTGGCCATCGGCACCAATTCTGTTGGATGGGCCGTGATCACCGACGAGTACAAGGTGCC
CAGCAAGAAATTCAAGGTGCTGGGCAACACCGACCGGCACAGCATCAAGAAGAATCTGATCGGCGCCCTG
CTGTTCGACTCTGGCGAAACAGCCGAAGCCACCAGACTGAAGAGAACCGCCAGACGGCGGTACACCAGAA
GAAAGAACCGGATCTGCTACCTGCAAGAGATCTTCAGCAACGAGATGGCCAAGGTGGACGACAGCTTCTT
CCACAGACTGGAAGAGTCCTTCCTGGTCGAGGAAGATAAGAAGCACGAGCGGCACCCCATCTTCGGCAAC
ATCGTGGATGAGGTGGCCTACCACGAGAAGTACCCTACCATCTACCACCTCCGGAAGAAACTGGTGGACA
GCACCGACAAGGCCGACCTGAGACTGATCTATCTGGCCCTGGCTCACATGATCAAGTTCCGGGGCCACTT
TCTGATCGAGGGCGACCTGAATCCTGACAACAGCGACGTGGACAAGCTGTTCATCCAGCTGGTGCAGACC
TACAACCAGCTGTTCGAGGAAAACCCCATCAACGCCAGCGGAGTGGATGCCAAGGCCATCCTGTCTGCCA
GACTGAGCAAGAGCAGACGCCTGGAAAACCTGATCGCTCAGCTGCCCGGCGAGAAGAAGAACGGCCTGTT
CGGAAACCTGATTGCCCTGAGCCTGGGCCTGACACCTAACTTCAAGAGCAACTTCGACCTGGCTGAGGAC
GCCAAACTGCAGCTGTCCAAGGACACCTACGACGACGACCTGGACAATCTGCTGGCCCAGATCGGCGATC
AGTACGCCGACTTGTTTCTGGCCGCCAAGAACCTGTCCGACGCCATCCTGCTGAGCGACATCCTGAGAGT
GAACACCGAGATCACAAAGGCCCCTCTGAGCGCCTCTATGATCAAGAGATACGACGAGCACCACCAGGAT
CTGACCCTGCTGAAGGCCCTCGTTAGACAGCAGCTGCCTGAGAAGTACAAAGAGATTTTCTTCGACCAGA
GCAAGAACGGCTACGCCGGCTACATTGATGGCGGAGCCAGCCAAGAGGAATTTTACAAGTTCATCAAGCC
CATCCTTGAGAAGATGGACGGCACCGAGGAACTGCTGGTCAAGCTGAACAGAGAGGACCTGCTGCGGAAG
CAGCGGACCTTCGACAATGGCTCTATCCCTCACCAGATCCACCTGGGAGAGCTGCACGCCATTCTGCGGA
GACAAGAGGACTTTTACCCATTCCTGAAGGACAACCGGGAAAAGATTGAGAAGATCCTGACCTTCAGAAT
CCCCTACTACGTGGGACCACTGGCCAGAGGCAATAGCAGATTCGCCTGGATGACCAGAAAGAGCGAGGAA
ACCATCACACCCTGGAACTTCGAGGAAGTGGTGGACAAGGGCGCCAGCGCTCAGTCCTTCATCGAGCGGA
TGACCAACTTCGATAAGAACCTGCCTAACGAGAAGGTGCTGCCCAAGCACAGCCTGCTGTACGAGTACTT
CACCGTGTATAACGAGCTGACCAAAGTGAAATACGTGACCGAGGGAATGAGAAAGCCCGCCTTTCTGAGC
GGCGAGCAGAAAAAGGCCATTGTGGATCTGCTGTTCAAGACCAACCGGAAAGTGACAGTGAAGCAGCTGA
AAGAGGACTACTTCAAGAAAATCGAGTGCTTCGACAGCGTGGAAATCAGCGGCGTGGAAGATCGGTTCAA
TGCCAGCCTGGGCACATACCACGACCTGCTGAAAATTATCAAGGACAAGGACTTCCTGGACAACGAAGAG
AACGAGGACATCCTGGAAGACATCGTGCTGACCCTGACACTGTTTGAGGACAGAGAGATGATCGAGGAAC
GGCTGAAAACATACGCCCACCTGTTCGACGACAAAGTGATGAAGCAACTGAAGCGGCGGAGATACACCGG
CTGGGGTAGACTGTCCCGGAAGCTGATCAACGGCATCCGGGATAAGCAGTCCGGCAAGACCATCCTGGAC
TTTCTGAAGTCCGACGGCTTCGCCAACAGAAACTTCATGCAGCTGATCCACGACGACAGCCTGACCTTTA
AAGAGGACATCCAGAAAGCCCAGGTGTCCGGCCAAGGCGATTCTCTGCACGAGCACATTGCCAACCTGGC
CGGATCTCCCGCCATTAAGAAGGGCATCCTGCAGACCGTGAAGGTGGTGGACGAGCTTGTGAAAGTGATG
GGCAGACACAAGCCCGAGAACATCGTGATCGAAATGGCCAGAGAGAACCAGACCACACAGAAGGGCCAGA
AGAACAGCCGCGAGAGAATGAAGCGGATCGAAGAGGGCATCAAAGAGCTGGGCAGCCAGATCCTGAAAGA
ACACCCCGTGGAAAACACCCAGCTGCAGAACGAGAAGCTGTACCTGTACTACCTGCAGAATGGACGGGAT
ATGTACGTGGACCAAGAGCTGGACATCAACCGGCTGTCCGACTACGATGTGGACGCTATCGTGCCCCAGT
CTTTTCTGAAGGACGACTCCATCGACAACAAGGTCCTGACCAGAAGCGACAAGAACCGGGGCAAGAGCGA
TAACGTGCCCTCCGAAGAGGTGGTCAAGAAGATGAAGAACTATTGGCGCCAGCTGCTGAATGCCAAGCTG
ATTACCCAGCGGAAGTTCGACAACCTGACCAAGGCCGAAAGAGGCGGCCTGAGCGAACTGGATAAGGCCG
GCTTCATCAAGAGACAGCTGGTGGAAACCCGGCAGATCACCAAACACGTGGCACAGATTCTGGACTCCCG
GATGAACACTAAGTACGACGAGAACGACAAACTGATCCGGGAAGTGAAAGTCATCACCCTGAAGTCCAAG
CTGGTGTCTGATTTCCGGAAGGATTTCCAGTTCTACAAAGTGCGCGAGATCAACAACTACCATCACGCCC
ACGACGCCTACCTGAATGCCGTTGTTGGAACAGCCCTGATCAAGAAGTATCCCAAGCTGGAAAGCGAGTT
CGTGTACGGCGACTACAAGGTGTACGACGTGCGGAAGATGATCGCCAAGAGCGAGCAAGAGATTGGCAAG
GCTACCGCCAAGTACTTTTTCTACTCCAACATCATGAACTTTTTCAAGACAGAGATCACCCTGGCCAACG
GCGAGATCCGGAAAAGACCCCTGATCGAGACAAACGGCGAAACCGGGGAGATCGTGTGGGATAAGGGCAG
AGATTTTGCCACAGTGCGGAAAGTGCTGAGCATGCCCCAAGTGAATATCGTGAAGAAAACCGAGGTGCAG
ACAGGCGGCTTCAGCAAAGAGTCTATCCTGCCTAAGCGGAACAGCGACAAGCTGATCGCCCGGAAGAAGG
ACTGGGACCCAAAGAAGTACGGCGGCTTCGATAGCCCTACCGTGGCCTATTCTGTGCTGGTGGTGGCCAA
AGTGGAAAAGGGCAAGTCCAAGAAACTCAAGAGCGTGAAAGAACTGCTCGGCATCACCATCATGGAACGG
TCCAGCTTTGAGAAGAACCCTATTGATTTCCTTGAGGCCAAGGGCTACAAAGAAGTGAAAAAGGACCTGA
TCATCAAGCTCCCCAAGTACTCCCTGTTCGAGCTGGAAAATGGCCGGAAGCGGATGCTGGCTTCTGCTGG
CGAACTGCAGAAGGGAAACGAACTGGCCCTGCCTAGCAAATATGTGAACTTTCTGTACCTGGCCAGCCAC
TATGAGAAGCTGAAGGGCAGCCCCGAGGACAATGAGCAAAAGCAGCTGTTTGTCGAGCAGCACAAGCACT
ACCTGGACGAGATCATCGAGCAGATCAGCGAGTTCTCCAAGAGAGTGATCCTGGCTGACGCCAATCTGGA
CAAAGTGCTGTCCGCCTACAACAAGCACCGGGACAAGCCTATCAGAGAGCAGGCCGAGAATATCATCCAC
CTGTTTACCCTGACCAACCTGGGAGCCCCTGCCGCCTTCAAGTACTTCGACACCACCATCGACCGGAAGC
GCTACACCAGCACCAAAGAGGTTCTGGACGCCACACTGATCCACCAGAGCATCACCGGCCTGTACGAGAC
AAGAATCGACCTGTCTCAGCTCGGCGGCGATCCTCGAGGCTATCCCTATGACGTGCCCGATTATGCCAGC
AGTGGCAGCGGCTCCCCCAAGAAAAAACGCAAGGTGGAAGATCCTAAGAAAAAGCGGAAAGTGGTTAACG
GAAGTGGCGAGGGCAGAGGAAGTCTGCTAACATGCGGTGACGTCGAGGAGAATCCTGGCCCACCTGCCGC
TAAACGGGTCAAACTCGACGGCGGTTCTGGAGGTCCTGCTGCAAAGCGCGTTAAGTTGGATGCTAGCATG
GAATTTGTGTCTAAAGGGGAAGCAGTCATTAAAGAGTTCATGCGCTTCAAAGTACACATGGAAGGAAGTA
TGAACGGGCACGAATTTGAAATAGAAGGCGAAGGGGAAGGTCGGCCATACGAAGGGACGCAAACCGCGAA
GTTGAAGGTTACAAAGGGAGGACCGTTGCCCTTTAGCTGGGACATCCTGTCTCCACAGTTTATGTACGGT
TCAAGAGCTTTTACTAAGCACCCCGCTGACATCCCGGACTACTATAAACAGTCATTCCCCGAAGGATTCA
AATGGGAGAGGGTCATGAATTTCGAGGACGGAGGTGCTGTTACAGTTACGCAGGATACCTCACTTGAGGA
TGGCACGCTTATATATAAGGTGAAGCTCCGCGGTACGAACTTTCCGCCGGACGGCCCCGTTATGCAGAAG
AAGACGATGGGCTGGGAAGCCTCTACGGAACGCCTGTATCCTGAGGACGGTGTTCTGAAAGGGGATATTA
AAATGGCCCTTCGGTTGAAAGATGGGGGCCGCTATCTTGCGGACTTTAAGACCACCTACAAAGCAAAAAA
GCCTGTCCAAATGCCCGGTGCATATAACGTCGATAGAAAACTTGATATAACCTCCCATAATGAAGATTAC
ACAGTAGTCGAGCAGTACGAACGAAGCGAAGGTCGGCACTCAACTGGAGGTATGGATGAATTGTATAAGT
AGGATATCATGCCTAATTTTGAGTGTATTACTTTCGAAAATCAACCTCTGGATTACAAAATTTGTGAAAG
ATTGACTGGTATTCTTAACTATGTTGCTCCTTTTACGCTATGTGGATACGCTGCTTTAATGCCTTTGTAT
CATGCTATTGCTTCCCGTATGGCTTTCATTTTCTCCTCCTTGTATAAATCCTGGTTGCTGTCTCTTTATG
AGGAGTTGTGGCCCGTTGTCAGGCAACGTGGCGTGGTGTGCACTGTGTTTGCTGACGCAACCCCCACTGG
TTGGGGCATTGCCACCACCTGTCAGCTCCTTTCCGGGACTTTCGCTTTCCCCCTCCCTATTGCCACGGCG
GAACTCATCGCCGCCTGCCTTGCCCGCTGCTGGACAGGGGCTCGGCTGTTGGGCACTGACAATTCCGTGG
TGTTGTCGGGGAAATCATCGTCCTTTCCTTGGCTGCTCGCCTATGTTGCCACCTGGATTCTGCGCGGGAC
GTCCTTCTGCTACGTCCCTTCGGCCCTCAATCCAGCGGACCTTCCTTCCCGCGGCCTGCTGCCGGCTCTG
CGGCCTCTTCCGCGTCTTCGCCTTCGCCCTCAGACGAGTCGGATCTCCCTTTGGGCCGCCTCCCCGCATC
GATACCGAGCGCTGGTCGACAGATCTACGGGTGGCATCCCTGTGACCCCTCCCCAGTGCCTCTCCTGGCC
CTGGAAGTTGCCACTCCAGTGCCCACCAGCCTTGTCCTAATAAAATTAAGTTGCATCATTTTGTCTGACT
AGGTGTCCTTCTATAATATTATGGGGTGGAGGGGGGTGGTATGGAGCAAGGGGCAAGTTGGGAAGACAAC
CTGTAGGGCCTGCGGGGTCTATTGGGAACCAAGCTGGAGTGCAGTGGCACAATCTTGGCTCACTGCAATC
TCCGCCTCCTGGGTTCAAGCGATTCTCCTGCCTCAGCCTCCCGAGTTGTTGGGATTCCAGGCATGCATGA
CCAGGCTCAGCTAATTTTTGTTTTTTTGGTAGAGACGGGGTTTCACCATATTGGCCAGGCTGGTCTCCAA
CTCCTAATCTCAGGTGATCTACCCACCTTGGCCTCCCAAATTGCTGGGATTACAGGCGTGAACCACTGCT
CCCTTCCCTGTCCTTGTTTAAACGCGATCGCTTAATTAAGGCCGTGGAGGCCTTTTCCCCGTATCCCCCC
AGGTGTCTGCAGGCTCAAAGAGCAGCGAGAAGCGTTCAGAGGAAAGCGATCCCGTGCCACCTTCCCCGTG
CCCGGGCTGTCCCCGCACGCTGCCGGCTCGGGGATGCGGGGGGAGCGCCGGACCGGAGCGGAGCCCCGGG
CGGCTCGCTGCTGCCCCCTAGCGGGGGAGGGACGTAATTACATCCCTGGGGGCTTTGGGGGGGGGCTGTC
CCTCATAAAAGTTTTGTTACTTTATAGAAGAAATTTTGAGTTTTTGTTTTTTTTAATAAATAAATAAACA
TAAATAAATTGTTTGTTGAATTTATTATTAGTATGTAAGTGTAAATATAATAAAACTTAATATCTATTCA
AATTAATAAATAAACCTCGATATACAGACCGATAAAACACATGCGTCAATTTTACACATGATTATCTTTA
ACGTACGTCACAATATGATTATCTTTCTAGGGTTAATCTAGCTGCGTGTTCTGCAGCGTGTCGAGCATCT
TCATCTGCTCCATCACGCTGTAAAACACATTTGCACCGCGAGTCTGCCCGTCCTCCACGGGTTCAAAAAC
GTGAATGAACGAGGCGCGCTCACTGGCCGTCGTTTTACAACGTCGTGACTGGGAAAACCCTGGCGTTACC
CAACTTAATCGCCTTGCAGCACATCCCCCTTTCGCCAGCTGGCGTAATAGCGAAGAGGCCCGCACCGATC
GCCCTTCCCAACAGTTGCGCAGCCTGAATGGCGAATGGG
[124 nt withheld, positions 9140-9263]
C
[91 nt withheld, positions 9265-9355]
A
[49 nt withheld, positions 9357-9405]
CCTTTGACGTTGGAGTCCACGTTCTTT
[37 nt withheld, positions 9433-9469]
ACCCTATCTCGGTCTATTCTTTTGATTTATAAGGGATTTTGCCGATTTCGGCCTATTGGTTAAAAAATGA
GCTGATTTAACAAAAATTTAACGCGAATTTTAACAAAATATTAACGCTTACAATTTAGGTGGCACTTTTC
GGGGAAATGTGCGCGGAACCCCTATTTGTTTATTTTTCTAAATACATTCAAATATGTATCCGCTCATGAG
ACAATAACCCTGATAAATGCTTCAATAATATTGAAAAAGGAAGAGTATGAGTATTCAACATTTCCGTGTC
GCCCTTATTCCCTTTTTTGCGGCATTTTGCCTTCCTGTTTTTGCTCACCCAGAAACGCTGGTGAAAGTAA
AAGATGCTGAAGATCAGTTGGGTGCACGAGTGGGTTACATCGAACTGGATCTCAACAGCGGTAAGATCCT
TGAGAGTTTTCGCCCCGAAGAACGTTTTCCAATGATGAGCACTTTTAAAGTTCTGCTATGTGGCGCGGTA
TTATCCCGTATTGACGCCGGGCAAGAGCAACTCGGTCGCCGCATACACTATTCTCAGAATGACTTGGTTG
AGTACTCACCAGTCACAGAAAAGCATCTTACGGATGGCATGACAGTAAGAGAATTATGCAGTGCTGCCAT
AACCATGAGTGATAACACTGCGGCCAACTTACTTCTGACAACGATCGGAGGACCGAAGGAGCTAACCGCT
TTTTTGCACAACATGGGGGATCATGTAACTCGCCTTGATCGTTGGGAACCGGAGCTGAATGAAGCCATAC
CAAACGACGAGCGTGACACCACGATGCCTGTAGCAATGGCAACAACGTTGCGCAAACTATTAACTGGCGA
ACTACTTACTCTAGCTTCCCGGCAACAATTAATAGACTGGATGGAGGCGGATAAAGTTGCAGGACCACTT
CTGCGCTCGGCCCTTCCGGCTGGCTGGTTTATTGCTGATAAATCTGGAGCCGGTGAGCGTGGGTCTCGCG
GTATCATTGCAGCACTGGGGCCAGATGGTAAGCCCTCCCGTATCGTAGTTATCTACACGACGGGGAGTCA
GGCAACTATGGATGAACGAAATAGACAGATCGCTGAGATAGGTGCCTCACTGATTAAGCATTGGTAACTG
TCAGACCAAGTTTACTCATATATACTTTAGATTGATTTAAAACTTCATTTTTAATTTAAAAGGATCTAGG
TGAAGATCCTTTTTGATAATCTCATGACCAAAATCCCTTAACGTGAGTTTTCGTTCCACTGAGCGTCAGA
CCCCGTAGAAAAGATCAAAGGATCTTCTTGAGATCCTTTTTTTCTGCGCGTAATCTGCTGCTTGCAAACA
AAAAAACCACCGCTACCAGCGGTGGTTTGTTTGCCGGATCAAGAGCTACCAACTCTTTTTCCGAAGGTAA
CTGGCTTCAGCAGAGCGCAGATACCAAATACTGTCCTTCTAGTGTAGCCGTAGTTAGGCCACCACTTCAA
GAACTCTGTAGCACCGCCTACATACCTCGCTCTGCTAATCCTGTTACCAGTGGCTGCTGCCAGTGGCGAT
AAGTCGTGTCTTACCGGGTTGGACTCAAGACGATAGTTACCGGATAAGGCGCAGCGGTCGGGCTGAACGG
GGGGTTCGTGCACACAGCCCAGCTTGGAGCGAACGACCTACACCGAACTGAGATACCTACAGCGTGAGCT
ATGAGAAAGCGCCACGCTTCCCGAAGGGAGAAAGGCGGACAGGTATCCGGTAAGCGGCAGGGTCGGAACA
GGAGAGCGCACGAGGGAGCTTCCAGGGGGAAACGCCTGGTATCTTTATAGTCCTGTCGGGTTTCGCCACC
TCTGACTTGAGCGTCGATTTTTGTGATGCTCGTCAGGGGGGCGGAGCCTATGGAAAAACGCCAGCAACGC
GGCCTTTTTACGGTTCCTGGCCTTTTGCTGGCCTTTTGCTCACATGTTCTTTCCTGCGTTATCCCCTGAT
TCTGTGGATAACCGTATTACCGCCTTTGAGTGAGCTGATACCGCTCGCCGCAGCCGAACGACCGAGCGCA
GCGAGTCAGTGAGCGAGGAAGCGGAAGAGCGCCCAATACGCAAACCGCCTCTCCCCGCGCGTTGGCCGAT
TCATTAATGCAGCTGGCACGACAGGTTTCCCGACTGGAAAGCGGGCAGTGAGCGCAACGCAATTAATGTG
AGTTAGCTCACTCATTAGGCACCCCAGGCTTTACACTTTATGCTTCCGGCTCGTATGTTGTGTGGAATTG
TGAGCGGATAACAATTTCACACAGGAAACAGCTATGACCATGATTACGCCAAGCGCGCCCGCCGGGTAAC
TCACGGGGTATCCATGTCCATTTCTGCGGCATCCAGCCAGGATACCCGTCCTCGCTGACGTAATATCCCA
GCGCCGCACCGCTGTCATTAATCTGCACACCGGCACGGCAGTTCCGGCTGTCGCCGGTATTGTTCGGGTT
GCTGATGCGCTTCGGGCTGACCATCCGGAACTGTGTCCGGAAAAGCCGCGACGAACTGGTATCCCAGGTG
GCCTGAACGAACAGTTCACCGTTAAAGGCGTGCATGGCCACACCTTCCCGAATCATCATGGTAAACGTGC
GTTTTCGCTCAACGTCAATGCAGCAGCAGTCATCCTCGGCAAACTCTTTCCATGCCGCTTCAACCTCGCG
GGAAAAGGCACGGGCTTCTTCCTCCCCGATGCCCAGATAGCGCCAGCTTGGGCGATGACTGAGCCGGAAA
AAAGACCCGACGATATGATCCTGATGCAGCTAGATTAACCCTAGAAAGATAGTCTGCGTAAAATTGACGC
ATGCATTCTTGAAATATTGCTCTCTCTTTCTAAATAGCGCGAATCCGTCGCTGTGCATTTAGGACATCTC
AGTCGCCGCTTGGAGCTCCCGTGAGGCGTGCTTGTCAATGCGGTAAGTGTCACTGATTTTGAACTATAAC
GACCGCGTGAGTCAAAATGACGCATGATTATCTTTTACGTGACTTTTAAGATTTAACTCATACGATAATT
ATATTGTTATTTCATGTTCTACTTACGTGATAACTTATTATATATATATTTTCTTGTTATAGAATCAGGG
ACAGCCCCCCCCCAAAGCCCCCAGGGATGTAATTACGTCCCTCCCCCGCTAGGGGGCAGCAGCGAGCCGC
CCGGGGCTCCGCTCCGGTCCGGCGCTCCCCCCGCATCCCCGAGCCGGCAGCGTGCGGGGACAGCCCGGGC
ACGGGGAAGGTGGCACGGGATCGCTTTCCTCTGAACGCTTCTCGCTGCTCTTTGAGCCTGCAGACACCTG
GGGGGATACGGGGAAAAAGCCATACCAAATAACTTCGTATAATGTATGCTATACGAAGTTATCCATAGAG
CCCACCGCATCCCCAGCATGCCTGCTATTGTCTTCCCAATCCTCCCCCTTGCTGTCCTGCCCCACCCCAC
CCCCCAGAATAGAATGACACCTACTCAGACAATGCGATGCAATTTCCTCATTTTATTAGGAAAGGACAGT
GGGAGTGGCACCTTCCAGGGTCAAGGAAGGCACGGGGGAGGGGCAAACAACAGATGGCTGGCAACTAGAA
GGCACAGAATTCTTACTATGCGCCCGGCTTTCTTGTCATACACCAAGTCCTCGGTCCTTCTGGTACTTCA
ACATCCGCAGTAACGGTGAAACCAAGTCGCTCGTAGAACGGAAGGTTCCTTGGTGCAGAGGTTTCAAGAA
ATGCCGGGACACCTGCCCTTTCAGCGGCCTCAACCCCTGGCAGGACAACAGCAGAACCCAGTCCCTTGCC
CTGGTGGTCCGGGGATACGCCAACTGTTGCCAAAAACCATGCAGGCTCTTTCGGCCGATGGGGGGCCAGA
AGGCCCTCCATTTGTTGCTGAGCTGCGAGTCGGGACCCACTCAGTTCCGCCATCCTCGGACCAATCTCAG
CGAATACAGCACCTGCCTCAACACTCTCTGGTGTCGTCCATACCGCCACGGCAGCGCCGTCATCCGCGAC
CCAAACCTTCCCAATGTCCAACCCCACTCGGGTGAGGAAAAGCTCTTGAAGCTCTGTCACCCGTTCAATG
TGCCGGTCTGGGTCAACCGTGTGCCGTGTAGCAGGGTAGTCGGCGAAAGCAGCAGCCAGTGTTCTGACGG
CCCGAGGTACGTCGTCTCTTGTTGCAAGGCGTACAGTTGGTTTGTACTCTGTCATGGTGGCGGCGCGGCC
GCAAATCACGACACCTGAAATGGAAGAAAAAAACTTTGAACCACTGTCTGAGGCTTGAGAATGAACCAAG
ATCCAAACTCAAAAAGGGCAAATTCCAAGGAGAATTACATCAAGTGCCAAGCTGGCCTAACTTCAGTCTC
CACCCACTCAGTGTGGGGAAACTCCATCGCATAAAACCCCTCCCCCCAACCTAAAGACGACGTACTCCAA
AAGCGCGAGAACTAATCGAGGTGCCTGGACGGCGCCCGGTACTCCGTGGAGTCACATGAAGCGACGGCTG
AGGACGGAAAGGCCCTTTTCCTTTGTGTGGGTGACTCACCCGCCCGCTCTCCCGAGCGCCGCGTCCTCCA
TTTTGAGCTCCCTGCAGCAGGGCCGGGAAGCGGCCATCTTTCCGCTCACGCAACTGGTGCCGACCGGGCC
AGCCTTGCCGCCCAGGGCGGGGCGATACACGGCGGCGCGAGGCCAGGCACCAGAGCAGGCCGGCCAGCTT
GAGACTACCCCCGTCCGATTCTCGGTGGCCGCGCTCGCAGGCCCCGCCTCGCCGAACATGTGCGCTGGGA
CGCACGGGCCCCGTCGCCGCCCGCGGCCCCAAAAACCGAAATACCAGTGTGCAGATCTTGGCCCGCATTT
ACAAGACTATCTTGCCAGAAAAAAAGCGTCGCAGCAGGTCATCAAAAATTTTAAATGGCTAGAGACTTAT
CGAAAGCAGCGAGACAGGCGCGAAGGTGCCACCAGATTCGCACGCGGCGGCCCCAGCGCCCAGGCCAGGC
CTCAACTCAAGCACGAGGCGAAGGGGCTCCTTAAGCGCAAGGCCTCGAACTCTCCCACCCACTTCCAACC
CGAAGCTCGGGATCAAGAATCACGTACTGCAGCCAGGTGGAAGTAATTCAAGGCACGCAAGGGCCATAAC
CCGTAAAGAGGCCAGGCCCGCGGGAACCACACACGGCACTTACCTGTGTTCTGGCGGCAAACCCGTTGCG
AAAAAGAACGTTCACGGCGACTACTGCACTTATATACGGTTCTCCCCCACCCTCGGGAAAAAGGCGGAGC
CAGTACACGACATCACTTTCCCAGTTTACCCCGCGCCACCTTCTCTAGGCACCGGTTCAATTGCCGACCC
CTCCCCCCAACTTCTCGGGGACTGTGGGCGATGTGCGCTCTGCCCATAACTTCGTATAATGTATGCTATA
CGAAGTTATAATATTCTCACTGACTCCGTCCTGGAGTTGGATGAGAGATAATGGCCTTACGTTGTGCCAG
GGGAGGGTCGGGCTGGATTTAGCAAGATTTACCTTCTCCAAAGAGCGGTGCTGCAGTGGCACAGCTGCCC
ACGGAGGTGGGGGGGTCACCGTCCCTGGAGGTGATGAAGAACTGTGGGGATGTGGCACTGAGGGACATGG
CCAGTGGGCACGGTGGGTGGGTTGGGGTTGGTCTTGGGGATCTTGGAGGGCTTTTCCAGCCTTCATGATT
TGACGATTGTATGAACATCTACATGGCAATTCTCCAGCTGCCTGTCCCAGTCCTACTGACCCAGCTGTAT
CTCTCCAGGCAAGCTCTTCCACCCCTTCTGCTTGCATCCAGACACCATCAAACATGCAGGCTCAGACACA
GGGACCAGCAGTGTCTGTGGCCTTTTTGTGCTCCTCTCCATGCTGGGTTTTAACTTGCTCTTTGTCCTTC
TATCCTATCTTCTTATCCTTAAGGCTGTTCTGAACGCTGTGACTTGGAGAGTGTCCCAGAGCCCTCAACA
CCTGCATGTCCCACGTCCATGCTGTCCTGCACTTCCTTATCCCCAAGATCTGCCTCTCCGTGATGCACTG
AATTGGCAAACATGTGTCACCCCAGACCAACAATGTCACAGCAAACTCCCCCTTGATAGGACAAGGGGGA
ATGGCTTTACACTGAGACAGGGGAGGTTTGGGTTGGATATGAGGAGGCAGTTTTTCCCCCAGAGGGTGGT
GACGCACTGAACAGGTTGCCCAAGGAGGCTGTGGATGCCCCATCCCTGCAGGCATTCAAGGCCAGGCTGG
ATGTGGCTCTGGGCAGCCTGGGCTGCTGGTTGATGACCCTGCACATAGCAGGGGGTTGGATCTGGATGAG
CACTGTGCTCCTTTGCAACCCAGGCCGTTCTATGATTCTGTCATTCTAAATCTCTCTTTCAGCCTAAAGC
TTTTTCCCCGTATCCCCCCAGGTGTCTGCAGGCTCAAAGAGCAGCGAGAAGCGTTCAGAGGAAAGCGATC
CCGTGCCACCTTCCCCGTGCCCGGGCTGTCCCCGCACGCTGCCGGCTCGGGGATGCGGGGGGAGCGCCGG
ACCGGAGCGGAGCCCCGGGCGGCTCGCTGCTGCCCCCTAGCGGGGGAGGGACGTAATTACATCCCTGGGG
GCTTTGGGGGGGGGCTGTCCCCGTGAGCTCCACGTGCCTAGGGCACACGACCACAATTCCACTGAAAGCA
TTTTAATACGGAACTTGTCACTCCCAGGGAGCCTCCGCTCAGCCGGCAGTTGGTTCATTTCAATCCCCAC
GACAACCCTTCAAAGTGCAGGGCAGACAGCAGGTGGCTCTGCCCAGGCGCCTGGATCACAGCCCGGCCTG
CAGCCCTCACCTGGGCGCGGGGAGACCCTGAGGACGCTCCTCCAGGCGGCGCTGGCCGGGGCCTGCGGAC
ACGGACGGGCGGGCTGAGCTCCGGGACCCCTCCCCGCGCCCCGCACCCCGCACCCCGCACCCCGCACCCC
GCACCCGGCGCTCACCCGTCCCAGCCCCGCCGCCCGCAGCCCCAGCTGCAACGCAGCCACCGCCGCCATC
GCACCCGGCCCCGCGGGCGCTTCCGGGACGCAGGAGGCATCTGCATCCGGGGCGCCGCTGAGTCCCGCCC
AGAGCCCCGCCCCCGGCTCCAGGTTCTGCGAGCGGCTTCCGCCGGGCTGCTCCGCGGGCGCGTCGGCCAT
GAGCGAGTTGCCGGGCGACGTGCGGGCGTTTCTGCGGGAGCACCCGAGCCTGCGGCTCCAGACGGACGCC
CGCAAGGTTCGCAGCGCGGGAGGGGAACGGAGTGGCGGAGAAGGGCGCAGTTGGGATGAGGGGCTGAGGG
GAGGGCAGGGGAGAGGAGAGGGCAGGGGAGAGGGGAGAGGGGAGAGCAGGAGAGAGGGGAAGGCAGGGGA
GAGGGCGCGGCGGGATCAGGGGAGGAGAGGGAAGGGGGCGCGGCAGGAGGGGGCACCAGGGAGCGGAGCC
CTGGCCCTCCTGACGTCCTGCCCGCCCACGCGTCCGCAGGTGAGGTGCATCCTGACAGGTCACGAGCTGC
CCTGCCGCCTGCCGGAGCTCCAGGTCTACACCCGCGGCAAAAAGTACCAGCGGCTGGTCCGCGCCTCCCC
GGCCTTCGACTATGCAGAGTTCGAGCCGCACATCGTGCCCAGCACCAAGAACCCGTAGGTGGTC
Features (pLannotate 1.2.2; 28 found; start..end, strand, type, name):
      9..388     +  enhancer       CMV enhancer: human cytomegalovirus immediate early enhancer
    390..666     +  promoter       chicken β-actin promoter: No description available
    667..1683    +  intron         chimeric intron: chimera between introns from chicken β-actin and rabbit β-globin
   1756..2058    +  CDS            ZIM3 (fragment): ZIM3_HUMAN - Also known as ZNF657. Experimental evidence at protein level: Swiss-Prot protein existence level 1. May be involved in transcriptional regulation. From Homo sapiens (Human).
   2158..6261    +  CDS            cas9: CAS9_STRP1 - Also known as csn1 From Streptococcus pyogenes serotype M1.
   6517..7209    +  CDS            mScarlet: mScarlet is a basic (constitutively fluorescent) red fluorescent protein published in 2016, derived from synthetic construct. It has moderate acid sensitivity.
   7249..7837    +  misc_feature   WPRE: woodchuck hepatitis virus posttranscriptional regulatory element
   7869..8345    +  polyA_signal   hGH poly(A) signal: human growth hormone polyadenylation signal
   8859..8978    -  CDS            B (fragment): PORTL_LAMBD - Experimental evidence at protein level: Swiss-Prot protein existence level 1. Forms the portal vertex of the capsid (PubMed:6228056, PubMed:6232391). This portal plays critical roles in head assembly, genome packaging, neck/tail attachment, and genome ejection (Probable). The portal protein multimerizes as a single ring-shaped homododecamer arranged around a central channel (PubMed:6232391). Binds to the terminase subunits to form the packaging machine (PubMed:7799432). From Escherichia phage lambda (Bacteriophage lambda).
   8980..9135    +  CDS            lacZα (fragment): LacZα fragment of β-galactosidase; lacZ fragment
   9140..9568    +  rep_origin     f1 ori (sequence partly withheld): f1 bacteriophage origin of replication; arrow indicates direction of (+) strand synthesis
   9621..9725    +  promoter       AmpR promoter: bla
   9726..10586   +  CDS            AmpR: β-lactamase; bla; confers resistance to ampicillin, carbenicillin, and related antibiotics
  10757..11345   +  rep_origin     ori: high-copy-number ColE1/pMB1/pBR322/pUC origin of replication
  11528..11620   +  CDS            lacI (fragment): lac repressor; lacI; The lac repressor binds to the lac operator to inhibit transcription in E. coli. This inhibition can be relieved by adding lactose or isopropyl-β-D-thiogalactopyranoside (IPTG).
  11633..11654   +  protein_bind   CAP binding site: CAP binding activates transcription in the presence of cAMP. E. coli catabolite activator protein
  11669..11699   +  promoter       lac promoter: promoter for the E. coli lac operon
  11703..11725   +  protein_bind   lac operator (fragment): The lac repressor binds to the lac operator to inhibit transcription in E. coli. This inhibition can be relieved by adding lactose or isopropyl-β-D-thiogalactopyranoside (IPTG). lac repressor encoded by lacI
  11761..12228   -  CDS            B (fragment): PORTL_LAMBD - Experimental evidence at protein level: Swiss-Prot protein existence level 1. Forms the portal vertex of the capsid (PubMed:6228056, PubMed:6232391). This portal plays critical roles in head assembly, genome packaging, neck/tail attachment, and genome ejection (Probable). The portal protein multimerizes as a single ring-shaped homododecamer arranged around a central channel (PubMed:6232391). Binds to the terminase subunits to form the packaging machine (PubMed:7799432). From Escherichia phage lambda (Bacteriophage lambda).
  12788..12821   -  protein_bind   loxP: Cre-mediated recombination occurs in the 8-bp core sequence (GCATACAT). Cre recombinase
  12822..13046   -  polyA_signal   bGH poly(A) signal: bovine growth hormone polyadenylation signal
  13058..13654   -  CDS            pac: PUAC_STRAD - Protein predicted: Swiss-Prot protein existence level 4. Detoxification of puromycin. From Streptomyces alboniger.
  13675..14835   -  promoter       EF-1α promoter: strong constitutive promoter for human elongation factor EF-1α
  14835..14868   -  protein_bind   loxP: Cre-mediated recombination occurs in the 8-bp core sequence (GCATACAT). Cre recombinase
  15223..15381   +  CDS            OR51A7 (fragment): O51A7_HUMAN - Experimental evidence at transcript level: Swiss-Prot protein existence level 2. Odorant receptor. From Homo sapiens (Human).
  15407..15535   +  CDS            OR51A4 (fragment): O51A4_HUMAN - Experimental evidence at transcript level: Swiss-Prot protein existence level 2. Odorant receptor. From Homo sapiens (Human).
  16253..16468   -  CDS            SURF1 (fragment): SURF1_HUMAN - Also known as SURF-1. Experimental evidence at protein level: Swiss-Prot protein existence level 1. Component of the MITRAC (mitochondrial translation regulation assembly intermediate of cytochrome c oxidase complex) complex, that regulates cytochrome c oxidase assembly. From Homo sapiens (Human).
  16875..17081   +  CDS            Surf2 (fragment): SURF2_MOUSE - Also known as Surf-2. Experimental evidence at protein level: Swiss-Prot protein existence level 1. From Mus musculus (Mouse).
