[The description below was written by a language model from this plasmid's Addgene catalogue record and pLannotate feature annotations shown in this document.]
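Description:
iF58 PB-Zim3-dCas9-mScarlet-Puro is a 17.1 kb mammalian expression plasmid built on the M54 backbone for constitutive CRISPR interference. The "PB" prefix in the name and insert description indicates a piggyBac transposon format intended for genomic integration, although the automated feature table does not annotate the transposon terminal repeats. In bacteria it is maintained through a high-copy ColE1/pUC-type origin with ampicillin resistance (AmpR). An f1 origin and residual lac promoter/lacZα cloning-vector elements are also present.

The main cassette is driven by the CAG promoter, annotated here as the CMV enhancer, the chicken β-actin promoter and a chimeric intron. It expresses a fragment of human ZIM3, presumably its KRAB repressor domain, fused to Streptococcus pyogenes Cas9. According to the insert name, the Cas9 is the catalytically dead form, joined to ZIM3 through an XTEN-type linker and carrying an HA tag and two SV40 nuclear localisation signals. A T2A peptide then separates off a myc-NLS-tagged mScarlet, so red nuclear fluorescence reports expression of the repressor from the same transcript. A WPRE and the human growth hormone polyadenylation signal follow to enhance and terminate expression. A second, oppositely oriented cassette uses the EF-1α promoter to drive the puromycin N-acetyltransferase gene with a bGH poly(A) signal for selection of stable cells. It is flanked by two loxP sites, which should allow Cre-mediated removal of the marker.

Short matches to lambda phage, olfactory receptor and SURF genes are probably stuffer or insulator-type sequences whose role the record does not state. No guide RNA cassette is annotated, so guide RNAs must be supplied separately to direct the repressor to its target genes.
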