Addgene plasmid #204728: iF58 PB-Zim3-dCas9-mScarlet-Puro
Purpose: Constitutive CRISPRi by Zim3-dCas9
Depositing lab: iPSC Neurodegenerative Disease Initiative (iNDI) & Michael Ward. Depositing organization: National Institute of Neurological Disorders and Strokes (NINDS).
Backbone
  Vector backbone: M54
  Vector type: Mammalian Expression
  Selectable markers: Puromycin
Growth in bacteria
  Bacterial resistance: Ampicillin, 100 μg/mL
  Growth temperature: 37°C
  Growth strain: DH5alpha
  Copy number: High Copy
Gene/Insert
  Gene/Insert name: Zim3-dCas9 (alt name: PB-CAG(Zim3-XTENsion-dCas9-HA-2(svNLS)-T2A-2(mycNLS)-mScarlet-WPRE-pA)-EF1a(PuroR-pA))
  Species: Synthetic
  Cloning method: Gibson Cloning
Terms and licenses: Academic/Nonprofit Terms; Industry Terms: Not Available to Industry
How to cite: iF58 PB-Zim3-dCas9-mScarlet-Puro was a gift from iPSC Neurodegenerative Disease Initiative (iNDI) & Michael Ward (Addgene plasmid # 204728 ; http://n2t.net/addgene:204728 ; RRID:Addgene_204728)
